Addgene plasmid #60661: pAAV-EF1α-F-FLEX- Kir2.1-T2A-tdTomato
Purpose: Flp-dependent expression of Kir2.1-T2A-tdTomato
Depositing lab: Massimo Scanziani. Depositing organization: University of California, San Diego (UCSD). Publication: Equalizing excitation-inhibition ratios across visual cortical neurons. Xue M, Atallah BV, Scanziani M. Nature. 2014 Jul 31;511(7511):596-600. doi: 10.1038/nature13321. Epub 2014 Jun 22. PubMed 25043046.
Backbone
  Vector backbone: pAAV
  Backbone size w/o insert (bp): 5640
  Total vector size (bp): 8440
  Vector type: AAV
Growth in bacteria
  Bacterial resistance: Ampicillin, 100 μg/mL
  Growth temperature: 37°C
  Growth strain: Stbl3
  Copy number: Unknown
Gene/Insert
  Gene/Insert name: FLEX- Kir2.1-T2A-tdTomato
  Species: M. musculus (mouse)
  Insert size (bp): 2800
  Entrez Gene: Kcnj2 (a.k.a. IRK1, Kcnf1, Kir2.1)
  Promoter: EF1α
  Cloning method: Unknown
  Sequencing primers: 5′ EF1a-Fwd; 3′ WPRE-R
Terms and licenses: Academic/Nonprofit Terms; Industry Terms: Not Available to Industry
How to cite: pAAV-EF1α-F-FLEX- Kir2.1-T2A-tdTomato was a gift from Massimo Scanziani (Addgene plasmid # 60661 ; http://n2t.net/addgene:60661 ; RRID:Addgene_60661)
