[The description below was written by a language model from this plasmid's Addgene catalogue record and pLannotate feature annotations shown in this document.]
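Description:
pAAV-EF1α-F-FLEX-Kir2.1-T2A-tdTomato is an AAV transfer plasmid of about 8.4 kb for Flp recombinase-dependent expression of the mouse inward-rectifier potassium channel Kir2.1 (Kcnj2) together with the red-orange fluorescent protein tdTomato. It is propagated in E. coli through a high-copy ColE1/pUC-type origin and selected with ampicillin (AmpR under its own bla promoter). An f1/M13 phage origin is also present in the backbone. The record lists a recombination-deficient strain as the growth host, in keeping with the repeat-rich AAV2 inverted terminal repeats. These ITRs flank the expression cassette and allow it to be packaged into recombinant AAV particles. In the sequencing-derived record the left ITR is annotated only as short fragments, whereas the other sequence record shows it intact.

Between the ITRs, the human EF-1α promoter with its intron drives a cassette in which the Kir2.1 and tdTomato coding sequences lie in antisense orientation relative to the promoter. The T2A self-cleaving peptide named in the construct title presumably occupies the short unannotated gap between them. The cassette is bracketed by oppositely oriented minimal FRT sites. Short sequences next to each FRT site are annotated as β-globin intron fragments and may be additional heterologous recombination sites typical of a FLEX switch, though the record does not confirm this. Without Flp, no sense transcript is made. Flp inverts the cassette so that EF-1α transcribes Kir2.1-T2A-tdTomato, yielding separate channel and reporter proteins. A WPRE and an hGH polyadenylation signal downstream enhance transcript stability and processing. The construct is suited to labelling Flp-expressing neurons and reducing their excitability through Kir2.1 overexpression, and the associated study concerned excitation-inhibition ratios in visual cortex.
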