Features (pLannotate 1.2.2; 21 found; start..end, strand, type, name):
     12..39      +  repeat_region  AAV2 ITR (fragment): inverted terminal repeat of adeno-associated virus serotype 2 inverted
     68..95      +  repeat_region  AAV2 ITR (fragment): inverted terminal repeat of adeno-associated virus serotype 2 inverted
    158..224     +  CDS            small t antigen (fragment): SV40 (simian virus 40) small t antigen
    231..1409    +  promoter       EF-1α promoter: strong constitutive promoter for human elongation factor EF-1α
   1450..1499    -  intron         β-globin intron (fragment): internally truncated intron from human β-globin
   1500..1533    +  protein_bind   FRT (minimal): supports FLP-mediated excision but not integration (Turan and Bode, 2011) FLP recombinase from the Saccharomyces cerevisiae 2μ plasmid
   1543..2970    -  CDS            tdTomato: tdTomato is a basic (constitutively fluorescent) orange fluorescent protein published in 2004, derived from Discosoma sp.. It is reported to be a somewhat slowly-maturing tandem dimer with low acid sensitivity.
   3049..4332    -  CDS            Kcnj2: KCNJ2_MOUSE - Also known as Irk1. Experimental evidence at protein level: Swiss-Prot protein existence level 1. Probably participates in establishing action potential waveform and excitability of neuronal and muscle tissues. Inward rectifier potassium channels are characterized by a greater tendency to allow potassium to flow into the cell rather than out of it. Their voltage dependence is regulated by the concentration of extracellular potassium; as external potassium is raised, the voltage range of the channel opening shifts to more positive voltages. The inward rectification is mainly due t
   4447..4497    -  intron         β-globin intron (fragment): internally truncated intron from human β-globin
   4497..4530    -  protein_bind   FRT (minimal): supports FLP-mediated excision but not integration (Turan and Bode, 2011) FLP recombinase from the Saccharomyces cerevisiae 2μ plasmid
   4533..4557    +  misc_feature   MCS (fragment): pBluescript multiple cloning site
   4557..5145    +  misc_feature   WPRE: woodchuck hepatitis virus posttranscriptional regulatory element
   5177..5653    +  polyA_signal   hGH poly(A) signal: human growth hormone polyadenylation signal
   5693..5833    +  repeat_region  AAV2 ITR: inverted terminal repeat of adeno-associated virus serotype 2 inverted
   5838..5889    -  misc_feature   bom (fragment): basis of mobility region from pBR322
   5908..6363    +  rep_origin     f1 ori (sequence partly withheld): f1 bacteriophage origin of replication; arrow indicates direction of (+) strand synthesis
   6364..6413    -  misc_feature   bom (fragment): basis of mobility region from pBR322
   6515..6550    -  CDS            rop (fragment): Rop protein, which maintains plasmids at low copy number; rop
   6645..6749    +  promoter       AmpR promoter: bla
   6750..7610    +  CDS            AmpR: β-lactamase; bla; confers resistance to ampicillin, carbenicillin, and related antibiotics
   7781..8369    +  rep_origin     ori: high-copy-number ColE1/pMB1/pBR322/pUC origin of replication
>Addgene plasmid #60661 | pAAV-EF1α-F-FLEX- Kir2.1-T2A-tdTomato | addgene full sequence | sequence record 492083 | Addgene NGS Result
CCTGCAGGCAGCTGCGCGCTCGCTCGCTCACTGAGGCCGCCCGGGCGTCGGGCGACCTTTGGTCGCCCGG
CCTCAGTGAGCGAGCGAGCGCGCAGAGAGGGAGTGGCCAACTCCATCACTAGGGGTTCCTGCGGCCGCAC
GCGTAAGCTTTGCAAAGATGGATAAAGTTTTAAACAGAGAGGAATCTTTGCAGCTAATGGACCTTCTAGG
TCTTGAAAGGAGTGGGAATTGGCTCCGGTGCCCGTCAGTGGGCAGAGCGCACATCGCCCACAGTCCCCGA
GAAGTTGGGGGGAGGGGTCGGCAATTGAACCGGTGCCTAGAGAAGGTGGCGCGGGGTAAACTGGGAAAGT
GATGTCGTGTACTGGCTCCGCCTTTTTCCCGAGGGTGGGGGAGAACCGTATATAAGTGCAGTAGTCGCCG
TGAACGTTCTTTTTCGCAACGGGTTTGCCGCCAGAACACAGGTAAGTGCCGTGTGTGGTTCCCGCGGGCC
TGGCCTCTTTACGGGTTATGGCCCTTGCGTGCCTTGAATTACTTCCACCTGGCTGCAGTACGTGATTCTT
GATCCCGAGCTTCGGGTTGGAAGTGGGTGGGAGAGTTCGAGGCCTTGCGCTTAAGGAGCCCCTTCGCCTC
GTGCTTGAGTTGAGGCCTGGCCTGGGCGCTGGGGCCGCCGCGTGCGAATCTGGTGGCACCTTCGCGCCTG
TCTCGCTGCTTTCGATAAGTCTCTAGCCATTTAAAATTTTTGATGACCTGCTGCGACGCTTTTTTTCTGG
CAAGATAGTCTTGTAAATGCGGGCCAAGATCTGCACACTGGTATTTCGGTTTTTGGGGCCGCGGGCGGCG
ACGGGGCCCGTGCGTCCCAGCGCACATGTTCGGCGAGGCGGGGCCTGCGAGCGCGGCCACCGAGAATCGG
ACGGGGGTAGTCTCAAGCTGGCCGGCCTGCTCTGGTGCCTGGCCTCGCGCCGCCGTGTATCGCCCCGCCC
TGGGCGGCAAGGCTGGCCCGGTCGGCACCAGTTGCGTGAGCGGAAAGATGGCCGCTTCCCGGCCCTGCTG
CAGGGAGCTCAAAATGGAGGACGCGGCGCTCGGGAGAGCGGGCGGGTGAGTCACCCACACAAAGGAAAAG
GGCCTTTCCGTCCTCAGCCGTCGCTTCATGTGACTCCACGGAGTACCGGGCGCCGTCCAGGCACCTCGAT
TAGTTCTCGAGCTTTTGGAGTACGTCGTCTTTAGGTTGGGGGGAGGGGTTTTATGCGATGGAGTTTCCCC
ACACTGAGTGGGTGGAGACTGAAGTTAGGCCAGCTTGGCACTTGATGTAATTCTCCTTGGAATTTGCCCT
TTTTGAGTTTGGATCTTGGTTCATTCTCAAGCCTCAGACAGTGGTTCAAAGTTTTTTTCTTCCATTTCAG
GTGTCGTGAGGTACCGAAGTTCCTATTCTATCAGAAGTATAGGAACTTCGCAGAATGGTAGCTGGATTGT
AGCTGCTATTAGCAATATGAAACCTCTTAGAAGTTCCTATTCTCTAGAAAGTATAGGAACTTCGAATTCT
TACTTGTACAGCTCGTCCATGCCGTACAGGAACAGGTGGTGGCGGCCCTCGGAGCGCTCGTACTGTTCCA
CGATGGTGTAGTCCTCGTTGTGGGAGGTGATGTCCAGCTTGGTGTCCACGTAGTAGTAGCCGGGCAGTTG
CACGGGCTTCTTGGCCATGTAGATGGTCTTGAACTCCACCAGGTAGTGGCCGCCGTCCTTCAGCTTCAGG
GCCTGGTGGATCTCGCCCTTCAGCACGCCGTCGCGGGGGTACAGGCGCTCGGTGGAGGCCTCCCAGCCCA
TGGTCTTCTTCTGCATTACGGGGCCGTCGGGGGGGAAGTTGGTGCCGCGCATCTTCACCTTGTAGATCAG
CGTGCCGTCCTGCAGGGAGGAGTCCTGGGTCACGGTCACCAGACCGCCGTCCTCGAAGTTCATCACGCGC
TCCCACTTGAAGCCCTCGGGGAAGGACAGCTTCTTGTAATCGGGGATGTCGGCGGGGTGCTTCACGTACG
CCTTGGAGCCGTACATGAACTGGGGGGACAGGATGTCCCAGGCGAAGGGCAGGGGGCCGCCCTTGGTCAC
CTTCAGCTTGGCGGTCTGGGTGCCCTCGTAGGGGCGGCCCTCGCCCTCGCCCTCGATCTCGAACTCGTGG
CCGTTCATGGAGCCCTCCATGCGCACCTTGAAGCGCATGAACTCTTTGATGACGGCCATGTTGTTGTCCT
CGGAGGAGGCGGTGCCGGAGCTGCCGCTGCCGGTGCTGCCGGTGCCATGCCCCAGGAACAGGTGGTGGCG
GCCCTCGGAGCGCTCGTACTGTTCCACGATGGTGTAGTCCTCGTTGTGGGAGGTGATGTCCAGCTTGGTG
TCCACGTAGTAGTAGCCGGGCAGTTGCACGGGCTTCTTGGCCATGTAGATGGTCTTGAACTCCACCAGGT
AGTGGCCGCCGTCCTTCAGCTTCAGGGCCTGGTGGATCTCGCCCTTCAGCACGCCGTCGCGGGGGTACAG
GCGCTCGGTGGAGGCCTCCCAGCCCATGGTCTTCTTCTGCATTACGGGGCCGTCGGGGGGGAAGTTGGTG
CCGCGCATCTTCACCTTGTAGATCAGCGTGCCGTCCTGCAGGGAGGAGTCCTGGGTCACGGTCACCAGAC
CGCCGTCCTCGAAGTTCATCACGCGCTCCCACTTGAAGCCCTCGGGGAAGGACAGCTTCTTGTAATCGGG
GATGTCGGCGGGGTGCTTCACGTACGCCTTGGAGCCGTACATGAACTGGGGGGACAGGATGTCCCAGGCG
AAGGGCAGGGGGCCGCCCTTGGTCACCTTCAGCTTGGCGGTCTGGGTGCCCTCGTAGGGGCGGCCCTCGC
CCTCGCCCTCGATCTCGAACTCGTGGCCGTTCATGGAGCCCTCCATGCGCACCTTGAAGCGCATGAACTC
TTTGATGACCTCCTCGCCCTTGCTCACCATGGTGGCGGGATCCGCTGGGCCAGGATTCTCCTCGACGTCA
CCGCATGTTAGCAGACTTCCTCTGCCCTCTCCACTGCCTATCTCCGATTCTCGCCTTAAGGGCCTGGGCT
CTAGAGGTACGCTTGCCTGGTTGTGGAGATCTATGCCAGGAGGTGAGTCTGTGCTTGTGCTCTCTGGGAC
TCCGTTCTCACTATCCTCCTCTTCCTCTTTGCTTGTTAGGGCAACTTCATTTTCATAGCAAAATGAATTT
GCATTTGAAAGGATGTATTTCTTCTCTGCTAAGTCTCTGGCACTACAAAGGGGGGTGTTAGGTACTTCAT
AAGTCTTATGGAATCTTGAATAGTCTACTTTATAGTAGTGTTTCTCTTCAAAGAGCACTGGCTCATAGCG
GTGACCCCAGAGAATTTCATTGGCCAGATACGAACTCCGGCATTGAGTTGTCATGGCAGTCGCCTCCACC
ATGCCTTCCAGTATGACAACAATTTCAAAGTCTGCATTGTCAATGTCCTGCTTACTCAAGTCATATAAAG
GGCTGTCTTCATCTATTTCGTGAACGATAGTGATGGGGGACACTAGAAATATGCGGTCAATTCCACTATC
AAAACCAACATTGATGTCTATCTGGTCCAAAGGGATAAACTCCCCTTCTGAAGTGATCCTAGATTTGAGA
AGCTGTGCCCGGACATGAGCTCCCACAAGGTGGCTCTTTCGAAGGTTACCCACTCTCCACATCAAGCAGA
GTTTGCCATCCCTCATGGCAATCACAGCATTGTGACTGAAGACAAGAGTCTCATTTCTCTTCTTTGGCTT
TGCCATCTTCGCCATGACTGCACCAATGATGAAGGCGTCAATGATGCAGCCTACAATTGACTGGAATACC
ACCATGAAGACAGCAATTGGGCATTCGTCTGTCACACACCTGAAACCATAGCCAATGGTTGTCTGGGTCT
CGATGGAGAAGAGGAAGGCAGCCGTGAAGCTGTTAACCTCCGACACGCATGCTTTGCTCACTTTAGAAGT
ATCTAGATCCCCATGGAGCAGGGCTATCAACCAAAACACACAGCCAAAGAACAGCCAGGAGAGCACGAAG
GCAAGACAGAAGATAACCAGCATCCACCTCCAGCGGATGTCGACACAGGTAGTAAAGATGTCTGCCAGGT
ACCTCTGTCCCTTCTCACCCACGTTGATAAACTGAACATTGCAATGACCATCTTTCTTCACAAAGCGGCT
CCTGCACTGTTGTCGGGTATGGACTTTACTCTTGCCATTCCCAAAGCCATTGGCAACTGCCATAGTGGCC
AGCTTCATGCCATCTTCCTCCGAAGAGACAATGCTGTACCGGTTGGTTCTCACACTGCCCAGGTCCTCCT
CGCTGATCAGCTTCTGCTCCATGGTGGCGCGGCCGCGGATCCCGGCTAGCTACGTAGGCGCGCCTTAATT
AAGAAGTTCCTATACTTCTGATAGAATAGGAACTTCTTGCCTTAACCCAGAAATTATCACTGTTATTCTT
TAGAATGGTGCAAAGAGAAGTTCCTATACTTTCTAGAGAATAGGAACTTCCAGAATTCGATATCAAGCTT
ATCGATAATCAACCTCTGGATTACAAAATTTGTGAAAGATTGACTGGTATTCTTAACTATGTTGCTCCTT
TTACGCTATGTGGATACGCTGCTTTAATGCCTTTGTATCATGCTATTGCTTCCCGTATGGCTTTCATTTT
CTCCTCCTTGTATAAATCCTGGTTGCTGTCTCTTTATGAGGAGTTGTGGCCCGTTGTCAGGCAACGTGGC
GTGGTGTGCACTGTGTTTGCTGACGCAACCCCCACTGGTTGGGGCATTGCCACCACCTGTCAGCTCCTTT
CCGGGACTTTCGCTTTCCCCCTCCCTATTGCCACGGCGGAACTCATCGCCGCCTGCCTTGCCCGCTGCTG
GACAGGGGCTCGGCTGTTGGGCACTGACAATTCCGTGGTGTTGTCGGGGAAATCATCGTCCTTTCCTTGG
CTGCTCGCCTATGTTGCCACCTGGATTCTGCGCGGGACGTCCTTCTGCTACGTCCCTTCGGCCCTCAATC
CAGCGGACCTTCCTTCCCGCGGCCTGCTGCCGGCTCTGCGGCCTCTTCCGCGTCTTCGCCTTCGCCCTCA
GACGAGTCGGATCTCCCTTTGGGCCGCCTCCCCGCATCGATACCGAGCGCTGCTCGAGAGATCTACGGGT
GGCATCCCTGTGACCCCTCCCCAGTGCCTCTCCTGGCCCTGGAAGTTGCCACTCCAGTGCCCACCAGCCT
TGTCCTAATAAAATTAAGTTGCATCATTTTGTCTGACTAGGTGTCCTTCTATAATATTATGGGGTGGAGG
GGGGTGGTATGGAGCAAGGGGCAAGTTGGGAAGACAACCTGTAGGGCCTGCGGGGTCTATTGGGAACCAA
GCTGGAGTGCAGTGGCACAATCTTGGCTCACTGCAATCTCCGCCTCCTGGGTTCAAGCGATTCTCCTGCC
TCAGCCTCCCGAGTTGTTGGGATTCCAGGCATGCATGACCAGGCTCAGCTAATTTTTGTTTTTTTGGTAG
AGACGGGGTTTCACCATATTGGCCAGGCTGGTCTCCAACTCCTAATCTCAGGTGATCTACCCACCTTGGC
CTCCCAAATTGCTGGGATTACAGGCGTGAACCACTGCTCCCTTCCCTGTCCTTCTGATTTTGTAGGTAAC
CACGTGCGGACCGAGCGGCCGCAGGAACCCCTAGTGATGGAGTTGGCCACTCCCTCTCTGCGCGCTCGCT
CGCTCACTGAGGCCGGGCGACCAAAGGTCGCCCGACGCCCGGGCTTTGCCCGGGCGGCCTCAGTGAGCGA
GCGAGCGCGCAGCTGCCTGCAGGGGCGCCTGATGCGGTATTTTCTCCTTACGCATCTGTGCGGTATTTCA
CACCGCATA
[95 nt withheld, positions 5890-5984]
T
[46 nt withheld, positions 5986-6031]
C
[141 nt withheld, positions 6033-6173]
CCTTTGACGTTGGAGTCCACGTTCTTT
[37 nt withheld, positions 6201-6237]
ACTCTATCTCGGGCTATTCTTTTGATTTATAAGGGATTTTGCCGATTTCGGTCTATTGGTTAAAAAATGA
GCTGATTTAACAAAAATTTAACGCGAATTTTAACAAAATATTAACGTTTACAATTTTATGGTGCACTCTC
AGTACAATCTGCTCTGATGCCGCATAGTTAAGCCAGCCCCGACACCCGCCAACACCCGCTGACGCGCCCT
GACGGGCTTGTCTGCTCCCGGCATCCGCTTACAGACAAGCTGTGACCGTCTCCGGGAGCTGCATGTGTCA
GAGGTTTTCACCGTCATCACCGAAACGCGCGAGACGAAAGGGCCTCGTGATACGCCTATTTTTATAGGTT
AATGTCATGATAATAATGGTTTCTTAGACGTCAGGTGGCACTTTTCGGGGAAATGTGCGCGGAACCCCTA
TTTGTTTATTTTTCTAAATACATTCAAATATGTATCCGCTCATGAGACAATAACCCTGATAAATGCTTCA
ATAATATTGAAAAAGGAAGAGTATGAGTATTCAACATTTCCGTGTCGCCCTTATTCCCTTTTTTGCGGCA
TTTTGCCTTCCTGTTTTTGCTCACCCAGAAACGCTGGTGAAAGTAAAAGATGCTGAAGATCAGTTGGGTG
CACGAGTGGGTTACATCGAACTGGATCTCAACAGCGGTAAGATCCTTGAGAGTTTTCGCCCCGAAGAACG
TTTTCCAATGATGAGCACTTTTAAAGTTCTGCTATGTGGCGCGGTATTATCCCGTATTGACGCCGGGCAA
GAGCAACTCGGTCGCCGCATACACTATTCTCAGAATGACTTGGTTGAGTACTCACCAGTCACAGAAAAGC
ATCTTACGGATGGCATGACAGTAAGAGAATTATGCAGTGCTGCCATAACCATGAGTGATAACACTGCGGC
CAACTTACTTCTGACAACGATCGGAGGACCGAAGGAGCTAACCGCTTTTTTGCACAACATGGGGGATCAT
GTAACTCGCCTTGATCGTTGGGAACCGGAGCTGAATGAAGCCATACCAAACGACGAGCGTGACACCACGA
TGCCTGTAGCAATGGCAACAACGTTGCGCAAACTATTAACTGGCGAACTACTTACTCTAGCTTCCCGGCA
ACAATTAATAGACTGGATGGAGGCGGATAAAGTTGCAGGACCACTTCTGCGCTCGGCCCTTCCGGCTGGC
TGGTTTATTGCTGATAAATCTGGAGCCGGTGAGCGTGGGTCTCGCGGTATCATTGCAGCACTGGGGCCAG
ATGGTAAGCCCTCCCGTATCGTAGTTATCTACACGACGGGGAGTCAGGCAACTATGGATGAACGAAATAG
ACAGATCGCTGAGATAGGTGCCTCACTGATTAAGCATTGGTAACTGTCAGACCAAGTTTACTCATATATA
CTTTAGATTGATTTAAAACTTCATTTTTAATTTAAAAGGATCTAGGTGAAGATCCTTTTTGATAATCTCA
TGACCAAAATCCCTTAACGTGAGTTTTCGTTCCACTGAGCGTCAGACCCCGTAGAAAAGATCAAAGGATC
TTCTTGAGATCCTTTTTTTCTGCGCGTAATCTGCTGCTTGCAAACAAAAAAACCACCGCTACCAGCGGTG
GTTTGTTTGCCGGATCAAGAGCTACCAACTCTTTTTCCGAAGGTAACTGGCTTCAGCAGAGCGCAGATAC
CAAATACTGTTCTTCTAGTGTAGCCGTAGTTAGGCCACCACTTCAAGAACTCTGTAGCACCGCCTACATA
CCTCGCTCTGCTAATCCTGTTACCAGTGGCTGCTGCCAGTGGCGATAAGTCGTGTCTTACCGGGTTGGAC
TCAAGACGATAGTTACCGGATAAGGCGCAGCGGTCGGGCTGAACGGGGGGTTCGTGCACACAGCCCAGCT
TGGAGCGAACGACCTACACCGAACTGAGATACCTACAGCGTGAGCTATGAGAAAGCGCCACGCTTCCCGA
AGGGAGAAAGGCGGACAGGTATCCGGTAAGCGGCAGGGTCGGAACAGGAGAGCGCACGAGGGAGCTTCCA
GGGGGAAACGCCTGGTATCTTTATAGTCCTGTCGGGTTTCGCCACCTCTGACTTGAGCGTCGATTTTTGT
GATGCTCGTCAGGGGGGCGGAGCCTATGGAAAAACGCCAGCAACGCGGCCTTTTTACGGTTCCTGGCCTT
TTGCTGGCCTTTTGCTCACATGT
