Features (pLannotate 1.2.2; 22 found; start..end, strand, type, name):
      1..141     -  repeat_region  AAV2 ITR: inverted terminal repeat of adeno-associated virus serotype 2 inverted
    169..235     +  CDS            small t antigen (fragment): SV40 (simian virus 40) small t antigen
    261..472     +  promoter       EF-1α core promoter: core promoter for human elongation factor EF-1α
    473..581     +  intron         EF-1α intron A (fragment): intron upstream of the start codon of human EF-1α
   1207..1410    +  intron         EF-1α intron A: truncated intron upstream of the start codon of human EF-1α
   1460..1509    -  intron         β-globin intron (fragment): internally truncated intron from human β-globin
   1510..1543    +  protein_bind   FRT (minimal): supports FLP-mediated excision but not integration (Turan and Bode, 2011) FLP recombinase from the Saccharomyces cerevisiae 2μ plasmid
   1553..2980    -  CDS            tdTomato: tdTomato is a basic (constitutively fluorescent) orange fluorescent protein published in 2004, derived from Discosoma sp.. It is reported to be a somewhat slowly-maturing tandem dimer with low acid sensitivity.
   3059..4342    -  CDS            Kcnj2: KCNJ2_MOUSE - Also known as Irk1. Experimental evidence at protein level: Swiss-Prot protein existence level 1. Probably participates in establishing action potential waveform and excitability of neuronal and muscle tissues. Inward rectifier potassium channels are characterized by a greater tendency to allow potassium to flow into the cell rather than out of it. Their voltage dependence is regulated by the concentration of extracellular potassium; as external potassium is raised, the voltage range of the channel opening shifts to more positive voltages. The inward rectification is mainly due t
   4457..4507    -  intron         β-globin intron (fragment): internally truncated intron from human β-globin
   4507..4540    -  protein_bind   FRT (minimal): supports FLP-mediated excision but not integration (Turan and Bode, 2011) FLP recombinase from the Saccharomyces cerevisiae 2μ plasmid
   4543..4567    +  misc_feature   MCS (fragment): pBluescript multiple cloning site
   4567..5155    +  misc_feature   WPRE: woodchuck hepatitis virus posttranscriptional regulatory element
   5187..5663    +  polyA_signal   hGH poly(A) signal: human growth hormone polyadenylation signal
   5703..5843    +  repeat_region  AAV2 ITR: inverted terminal repeat of adeno-associated virus serotype 2 inverted
   5848..5899    -  misc_feature   bom (fragment): basis of mobility region from pBR322
   5918..6298    +  rep_origin     M13 ori (sequence partly withheld): M13 bacteriophage origin of replication; arrow indicates direction of (+) strand synthesis
   6374..6423    -  misc_feature   bom (fragment): basis of mobility region from pBR322
   6525..6560    -  CDS            rop (fragment): Rop protein, which maintains plasmids at low copy number; rop
   6655..6759    +  promoter       AmpR promoter: bla
   6760..7620    +  CDS            AmpR: β-lactamase; bla; confers resistance to ampicillin, carbenicillin, and related antibiotics
   7791..8379    +  rep_origin     ori: high-copy-number ColE1/pMB1/pBR322/pUC origin of replication
>Addgene plasmid #60661 | pAAV-EF1α-F-FLEX- Kir2.1-T2A-tdTomato | analyzer sequence | sequence record 98813
CCTGCAGGCAGCTGCGCGCTCGCTCGCTCACTGAGGCCGCCCGGGCAAAGCCCGGGCGTCGGGCGACCTT
TGGTCGCCCGGCCTCAGTGAGCGAGCGAGCGCGCAGAGAGGGAGTGGCCAACTCCATCACTAGGGGTTCC
TGCGGCCGCACGCGTAAGCTTTGCAAAGATGGATAAAGTTTTAAACAGAGAGGAATCTTTGCAGCTAATG
GACCTTCTAGGTCTTGAAAGGAGTGGGAATTGGCTCCGGTGCCCGTCAGTGGGCAGAGCGCACATCGCCC
ACAGTCCCCGAGAAGTTGGGGGGAGGGGTCGGCAATTGAACCGGTGCCTAGAGAAGGTGGCGCGGGGTAA
ACTGGGAAAGTGATGTCGTGTACTGGCTCCGCCTTTTTCCCGAGGGTGGGGGAGAACCGTATATAAGTGC
AGTAGTCGCCGTGAACGTTCTTTTTCGCAACGGGTTTGCCGCCAGAACACAGGTAAGTGCCGTGTGTGGT
TCCCGCGGGCCTGGCCTCTTTACGGGTTATGGCCCTTGCGTGCCTTGAATTACTTCCACTGGCTGCAGTA
CGTGATTCTTGATCCCGAGCTTCGGGTTGGAAGTGGGTGGGAGAGTTCGAGGCCTTGCGCTTAAGGAGCC
CCTTCGCCTCGTGCTTGAGTTGAGGCCTGGCCTGGGCGCTGGGGCCGCCGCGTGCGAATCTGGTGGCACC
TTCGCGCCTGTCTCGCTGCTTTCGATAAGTCTCTAGCCATTTAAAATTTTTGATGACCTGCTGCGACGCT
TTTTTTCTGGCAAGATAGTCTTGTAAATGCGGGCCAAGATCTGCACACTGGTATTTCGGTTTTTGGGGCC
GCGGGCGGCGACGGGGCCCGTGCGTCCCAGCGCACATGTTCGGCGAGGCGGGGCCTGCGAGCGCGGCCAC
CGAGAATCGGACGGGGGTAGTCTCAAGCTGGCCGGCCTGCTCTGGTGCCTGGCCTCGCGCCGCCGTGTAT
CGCCCCGCCCTGGGCGGCAAGGCTGGCCCGGTCGGCACCAGTTGCGTGAGCGGAAAGATGGCCGCTTCCC
GGCCCTGCTGCAGGGAGCTCAAAATGGAGGACGCGGCGCTCGGGAGAGCGGGCGGGTGAGTCACCCACAC
AAAGGAAAAGGGCCTTTCCGTCCTCAGCCGTCGCTTCATGTGACTCCACGGAGTACCGGGCGCCGTCCAG
GCACCTCGATTAGTTCTCGAGCTTTTGGAGTACGTCGTCTTTAGGTTGGGGGGAGGGGTTTTATGCGATG
GAGTTTCCCCACACTGAGTGGGTGGAGACTGAAGTTAGGCCAGCTTGGCACTTGATGTAATTCTCCTTGG
AATTTGCCCTTTTTGAGTTTGGATCTTGGTTCATTCTCAAGCCTCAGACAGTGGTTCAAAGTTTTTTTCT
TCCATTTCAGGTGTCGTGAGGTACCGAAGTTCCTATTCTATCAGAAGTATAGGAACTTCGCAGAATGGTA
GCTGGATTGTAGCTGCTATTAGCAATATGAAACCTCTTAGAAGTTCCTATTCTCTAGAAAGTATAGGAAC
TTCGAATTCTTACTTGTACAGCTCGTCCATGCCGTACAGGAACAGGTGGTGGCGGCCCTCGGAGCGCTCG
TACTGTTCCACGATGGTGTAGTCCTCGTTGTGGGAGGTGATGTCCAGCTTGGTGTCCACGTAGTAGTAGC
CGGGCAGTTGCACGGGCTTCTTGGCCATGTAGATGGTCTTGAACTCCACCAGGTAGTGGCCGCCGTCCTT
CAGCTTCAGGGCCTGGTGGATCTCGCCCTTCAGCACGCCGTCGCGGGGGTACAGGCGCTCGGTGGAGGCC
TCCCAGCCCATGGTCTTCTTCTGCATTACGGGGCCGTCGGGGGGGAAGTTGGTGCCGCGCATCTTCACCT
TGTAGATCAGCGTGCCGTCCTGCAGGGAGGAGTCCTGGGTCACGGTCACCAGACCGCCGTCCTCGAAGTT
CATCACGCGCTCCCACTTGAAGCCCTCGGGGAAGGACAGCTTCTTGTAATCGGGGATGTCGGCGGGGTGC
TTCACGTACGCCTTGGAGCCGTACATGAACTGGGGGGACAGGATGTCCCAGGCGAAGGGCAGGGGGCCGC
CCTTGGTCACCTTCAGCTTGGCGGTCTGGGTGCCCTCGTAGGGGCGGCCCTCGCCCTCGCCCTCGATCTC
GAACTCGTGGCCGTTCATGGAGCCCTCCATGCGCACCTTGAAGCGCATGAACTCTTTGATGACGGCCATG
TTGTTGTCCTCGGAGGAGGCGGTGCCGGAGCTGCCGCTGCCGGTGCTGCCGGTGCCATGCCCCAGGAACA
GGTGGTGGCGGCCCTCGGAGCGCTCGTACTGTTCCACGATGGTGTAGTCCTCGTTGTGGGAGGTGATGTC
CAGCTTGGTGTCCACGTAGTAGTAGCCGGGCAGTTGCACGGGCTTCTTGGCCATGTAGATGGTCTTGAAC
TCCACCAGGTAGTGGCCGCCGTCCTTCAGCTTCAGGGCCTGGTGGATCTCGCCCTTCAGCACGCCGTCGC
GGGGGTACAGGCGCTCGGTGGAGGCCTCCCAGCCCATGGTCTTCTTCTGCATTACGGGGCCGTCGGGGGG
GAAGTTGGTGCCGCGCATCTTCACCTTGTAGATCAGCGTGCCGTCCTGCAGGGAGGAGTCCTGGGTCACG
GTCACCAGACCGCCGTCCTCGAAGTTCATCACGCGCTCCCACTTGAAGCCCTCGGGGAAGGACAGCTTCT
TGTAATCGGGGATGTCGGCGGGGTGCTTCACGTACGCCTTGGAGCCGTACATGAACTGGGGGGACAGGAT
GTCCCAGGCGAAGGGCAGGGGGCCGCCCTTGGTCACCTTCAGCTTGGCGGTCTGGGTGCCCTCGTAGGGG
CGGCCCTCGCCCTCGCCCTCGATCTCGAACTCGTGGCCGTTCATGGAGCCCTCCATGCGCACCTTGAAGC
GCATGAACTCTTTGATGACCTCCTCGCCCTTGCTCACCATGGTGGCGGGATCCGCTGGGCCAGGATTCTC
CTCGACGTCACCGCATGTTAGCAGACTTCCTCTGCCCTCTCCACTGCCTATCTCCGATTCTCGCCTTAAG
GGCCTGGGCTCTAGAGGTACGCTTGCCTGGTTGTGGAGATCTATGCCAGGAGGTGAGTCTGTGCTTGTGC
TCTCTGGGACTCCGTTCTCACTATCCTCCTCTTCCTCTTTGCTTGTTAGGGCAACTTCATTTTCATAGCA
AAATGAATTTGCATTTGAAAGGATGTATTTCTTCTCTGCTAAGTCTCTGGCACTACAAAGGGGGGTGTTA
GGTACTTCATAAGTCTTATGGAATCTTGAATAGTCTACTTTATAGTAGTGTTTCTCTTCAAAGAGCACTG
GCTCATAGCGGTGACCCCAGAGAATTTCATTGGCCAGATACGAACTCCGGCATTGAGTTGTCATGGCAGT
CGCCTCCACCATGCCTTCCAGTATGACAACAATTTCAAAGTCTGCATTGTCAATGTCCTGCTTACTCAAG
TCATATAAAGGGCTGTCTTCATCTATTTCGTGAACGATAGTGATGGGGGACACTAGAAATATGCGGTCAA
TTCCACTATCAAAACCAACATTGATGTCTATCTGGTCCAAAGGGATAAACTCCCCTTCTGAAGTGATCCT
AGATTTGAGAAGCTGTGCCCGGACATGAGCTCCCACAAGGTGGCTCTTTCGAAGGTTACCCACTCTCCAC
ATCAAGCAGAGTTTGCCATCCCTCATGGCAATCACAGCATTGTGACTGAAGACAAGAGTCTCATTTCTCT
TCTTTGGCTTTGCCATCTTCGCCATGACTGCACCAATGATGAAGGCGTCAATGATGCAGCCTACAATTGA
CTGGAATACCACCATGAAGACAGCAATTGGGCATTCGTCTGTCACACACCTGAAACCATAGCCAATGGTT
GTCTGGGTCTCGATGGAGAAGAGGAAGGCAGCCGTGAAGCTGTTAACCTCCGACACGCATGCTTTGCTCA
CTTTAGAAGTATCTAGATCCCCATGGAGCAGGGCTATCAACCAAAACACACAGCCAAAGAACAGCCAGGA
GAGCACGAAGGCAAGACAGAAGATAACCAGCATCCACCTCCAGCGGATGTCGACACAGGTAGTAAAGATG
TCTGCCAGGTACCTCTGTCCCTTCTCACCCACGTTGATAAACTGAACATTGCAATGACCATCTTTCTTCA
CAAAGCGGCTCCTGCACTGTTGTCGGGTATGGACTTTACTCTTGCCATTCCCAAAGCCATTGGCAACTGC
CATAGTGGCCAGCTTCATGCCATCTTCCTCCGAAGAGACAATGCTGTACCGGTTGGTTCTCACACTGCCC
AGGTCCTCCTCGCTGATCAGCTTCTGCTCCATGGTGGCGCGGCCGCGGATCCCGGCTAGCTACGTAGGCG
CGCCTTAATTAAGAAGTTCCTATACTTCTGATAGAATAGGAACTTCTTGCCTTAACCCAGAAATTATCAC
TGTTATTCTTTAGAATGGTGCAAAGAGAAGTTCCTATACTTTCTAGAGAATAGGAACTTCCAGAATTCGA
TATCAAGCTTATCGATAATCAACCTCTGGATTACAAAATTTGTGAAAGATTGACTGGTATTCTTAACTAT
GTTGCTCCTTTTACGCTATGTGGATACGCTGCTTTAATGCCTTTGTATCATGCTATTGCTTCCCGTATGG
CTTTCATTTTCTCCTCCTTGTATAAATCCTGGTTGCTGTCTCTTTATGAGGAGTTGTGGCCCGTTGTCAG
GCAACGTGGCGTGGTGTGCACTGTGTTTGCTGACGCAACCCCCACTGGTTGGGGCATTGCCACCACCTGT
CAGCTCCTTTCCGGGACTTTCGCTTTCCCCCTCCCTATTGCCACGGCGGAACTCATCGCCGCCTGCCTTG
CCCGCTGCTGGACAGGGGCTCGGCTGTTGGGCACTGACAATTCCGTGGTGTTGTCGGGGAAATCATCGTC
CTTTCCTTGGCTGCTCGCCTATGTTGCCACCTGGATTCTGCGCGGGACGTCCTTCTGCTACGTCCCTTCG
GCCCTCAATCCAGCGGACCTTCCTTCCCGCGGCCTGCTGCCGGCTCTGCGGCCTCTTCCGCGTCTTCGCC
TTCGCCCTCAGACGAGTCGGATCTCCCTTTGGGCCGCCTCCCCGCATCGATACCGAGCGCTGCTCGAGAG
ATCTACGGGTGGCATCCCTGTGACCCCTCCCCAGTGCCTCTCCTGGCCCTGGAAGTTGCCACTCCAGTGC
CCACCAGCCTTGTCCTAATAAAATTAAGTTGCATCATTTTGTCTGACTAGGTGTCCTTCTATAATATTAT
GGGGTGGAGGGGGGTGGTATGGAGCAAGGGGCAAGTTGGGAAGACAACCTGTAGGGCCTGCGGGGTCTAT
TGGGAACCAAGCTGGAGTGCAGTGGCACAATCTTGGCTCACTGCAATCTCCGCCTCCTGGGTTCAAGCGA
TTCTCCTGCCTCAGCCTCCCGAGTTGTTGGGATTCCAGGCATGCATGACCAGGCTCAGCTAATTTTTGTT
TTTTTGGTAGAGACGGGGTTTCACCATATTGGCCAGGCTGGTCTCCAACTCCTAATCTCAGGTGATCTAC
CCACCTTGGCCTCCCAAATTGCTGGGATTACAGGCGTGAACCACTGCTCCCTTCCCTGTCCTTCTGATTT
TGTAGGTAACCACGTGCGGACCGAGCGGCCGCAGGAACCCCTAGTGATGGAGTTGGCCACTCCCTCTCTG
CGCGCTCGCTCGCTCACTGAGGCCGGGCGACCAAAGGTCGCCCGACGCCCGGGCTTTGCCCGGGCGGCCT
CAGTGAGCGAGCGAGCGCGCAGCTGCCTGCAGGGGCGCCTGATGCGGTATTTTCTCCTTACGCATCTGTG
CGGTATTTCACACCGCATA
[142 nt withheld, positions 5900-6041]
C
[141 nt withheld, positions 6043-6183]
CCTTTGACGTTGGAGTCCACGTTCTTT
[37 nt withheld, positions 6211-6247]
ACCCTATCTCGGGCTATTCTTTTGATTTATAAGGGATTTTGCCGATTTCGGCCTATTGGTTAAAAAATGA
GCTGATTTAACAAAAATTTAACGCGAATTTTAACAAAATATTAACGTTTACAATTTTATGGTGCACTCTC
AGTACAATCTGCTCTGATGCCGCATAGTTAAGCCAGCCCCGACACCCGCCAACACCCGCTGACGCGCCCT
GACGGGCTTGTCTGCTCCCGGCATCCGCTTACAGACAAGCTGTGACCGTCTCCGGGAGCTGCATGTGTCA
GAGGTTTTCACCGTCATCACCGAAACGCGCGAGACGAAAGGGCCTCGTGATACGCCTATTTTTATAGGTT
AATGTCATGATAATAATGGTTTCTTAGACGTCAGGTGGCACTTTTCGGGGAAATGTGCGCGGAACCCCTA
TTTGTTTATTTTTCTAAATACATTCAAATATGTATCCGCTCATGAGACAATAACCCTGATAAATGCTTCA
ATAATATTGAAAAAGGAAGAGTATGAGTATTCAACATTTCCGTGTCGCCCTTATTCCCTTTTTTGCGGCA
TTTTGCCTTCCTGTTTTTGCTCACCCAGAAACGCTGGTGAAAGTAAAAGATGCTGAAGATCAGTTGGGTG
CACGAGTGGGTTACATCGAACTGGATCTCAACAGCGGTAAGATCCTTGAGAGTTTTCGCCCCGAAGAACG
TTTTCCAATGATGAGCACTTTTAAAGTTCTGCTATGTGGCGCGGTATTATCCCGTATTGACGCCGGGCAA
GAGCAACTCGGTCGCCGCATACACTATTCTCAGAATGACTTGGTTGAGTACTCACCAGTCACAGAAAAGC
ATCTTACGGATGGCATGACAGTAAGAGAATTATGCAGTGCTGCCATAACCATGAGTGATAACACTGCGGC
CAACTTACTTCTGACAACGATCGGAGGACCGAAGGAGCTAACCGCTTTTTTGCACAACATGGGGGATCAT
GTAACTCGCCTTGATCGTTGGGAACCGGAGCTGAATGAAGCCATACCAAACGACGAGCGTGACACCACGA
TGCCTGTAGCAATGGCAACAACGTTGCGCAAACTATTAACTGGCGAACTACTTACTCTAGCTTCCCGGCA
ACAATTAATAGACTGGATGGAGGCGGATAAAGTTGCAGGACCACTTCTGCGCTCGGCCCTTCCGGCTGGC
TGGTTTATTGCTGATAAATCTGGAGCCGGTGAGCGTGGGTCTCGCGGTATCATTGCAGCACTGGGGCCAG
ATGGTAAGCCCTCCCGTATCGTAGTTATCTACACGACGGGGAGTCAGGCAACTATGGATGAACGAAATAG
ACAGATCGCTGAGATAGGTGCCTCACTGATTAAGCATTGGTAACTGTCAGACCAAGTTTACTCATATATA
CTTTAGATTGATTTAAAACTTCATTTTTAATTTAAAAGGATCTAGGTGAAGATCCTTTTTGATAATCTCA
TGACCAAAATCCCTTAACGTGAGTTTTCGTTCCACTGAGCGTCAGACCCCGTAGAAAAGATCAAAGGATC
TTCTTGAGATCCTTTTTTTCTGCGCGTAATCTGCTGCTTGCAAACAAAAAAACCACCGCTACCAGCGGTG
GTTTGTTTGCCGGATCAAGAGCTACCAACTCTTTTTCCGAAGGTAACTGGCTTCAGCAGAGCGCAGATAC
CAAATACTGTCCTTCTAGTGTAGCCGTAGTTAGGCCACCACTTCAAGAACTCTGTAGCACCGCCTACATA
CCTCGCTCTGCTAATCCTGTTACCAGTGGCTGCTGCCAGTGGCGATAAGTCGTGTCTTACCGGGTTGGAC
TCAAGACGATAGTTACCGGATAAGGCGCAGCGGTCGGGCTGAACGGGGGGTTCGTGCACACAGCCCAGCT
TGGAGCGAACGACCTACACCGAACTGAGATACCTACAGCGTGAGCTATGAGAAAGCGCCACGCTTCCCGA
AGGGAGAAAGGCGGACAGGTATCCGGTAAGCGGCAGGGTCGGAACAGGAGAGCGCACGAGGGAGCTTCCA
GGGGGAAACGCCTGGTATCTTTATAGTCCTGTCGGGTTTCGCCACCTCTGACTTGAGCGTCGATTTTTGT
GATGCTCGTCAGGGGGGCGGAGCCTATGGAAAAACGCCAGCAACGCGGCCTTTTTACGGTTCCTGGCCTT
TTGCTGGCCTTTTGCTCACATGT
