>Addgene plasmid #60661 | pAAV-EF1α-F-FLEX- Kir2.1-T2A-tdTomato | addgene partial sequence | sequence record 98801 | tdTomato-Rev 5'-tctttgatgacggccatgt-3'
CCGGTGCTGCCGGTGCCATGCCCCAGGAACAGGTGGTGGCGGCCCTCGGAGCGCTCGTACTGTTCCACGA
TGGTGTAGTCCTCGTTGTGGGAGGTGATGTCCAGCTTGGTGTCCACGTAGTAGTAGCCGGGCAGTTGCAC
GGGCTTCTTGGCCATGTAGATGGTCTTGAACTCCACCAGGTAGTGGCCGCCGTCCTTCAGCTTCAGGGCC
TGGTGGATCTCGCCCTTCAGCACGCCGTCGCGGGGGTACAGGCGCTCGGTGGAGGCCTCCCAGCCCATGG
TCTTCTTCTGCATTACGGGGCCGTCGGGGGGGAAGTTGGTGCCGCGCATCTTCACCTTGTAGATCAGCGT
GCCGTCCTGCAGGGAGGAGTCCTGGGTCACGGTCACCAGACCGCCGTCCTCGAAGTTCATCACGCGCTCC
CACTTGAAGCCCTCGGGGAAGGACAGCTTCTTGTAATCGGGGATGTCGGCGGGGTGCTTCACGTACGCCT
TGGAGCCGTACATGAACTGGGGGGACAGGATGTCCCAGGCGA
