>Addgene plasmid #60661 | pAAV-EF1α-F-FLEX- Kir2.1-T2A-tdTomato | addgene partial sequence | sequence record 99132 | EF1a-F 5'-TCAAGCCTCAGACAGTGGTTC-3'
AGGTACCGAAGTTCCTATTCTATCAGAAGTATAGGAACTTCGCAGAATGGTAGCTGGATTGTAGCTGCTA
TTAGCAATATGAAACCTCTTAGAAGTTCCTATTCTCTAGAAAGTATAGGAACTTCGAATTCTTACTTGTA
CAGCTCGTCCATGCCGTACAGGAACAGGTGGTGGCGGCCCTCGGAGCGCTCGTACTGTTCCACGATGGTG
TAGTCCTCGTTGTGGGAGGTGATGTCCAGCTTGGTGTCCACGTAGTAGTAGCCGGGCAGTTGCACGGGCT
TCTTGGCCATGTAGATGGTCTTGAACTCCACCAGGTAGTGGCCGCCGTCCTTCAGCTTCAGGGCCTGGTG
GATCTCGCCCTTCAGCACGCCGTCGCGGGGGTACAGGCGCTCGGTGGAGGCCTCCCAGCCCATGGTCTTC
TTCTGCATTACGGGGCCGTCGGGGGGGAAGTTGGTGCCGCGCATCTTCACCTTGTAGATCAGC
