>Addgene plasmid #60661 | pAAV-EF1α-F-FLEX- Kir2.1-T2A-tdTomato | addgene partial sequence | sequence record 99631 | WPRE-R 5'-CATAGCGTAAAAGGAGCAACA-3'
TTTTGTAATCCAGAGGTTGATTATCGATAAGCTTGATATCGAATTCTGGAAGTTCCTATTCTCTAGAAAG
TATAGGAACTTCTCTTTGCACCATTCTAAAGAATAACAGTGATAATTTCTGGGTTAAGGCAAGAAGTTCC
TATTCTATCAGAAGTATAGGAACTTCTTAATTAAGGCGCGCCTACGTAGCTAGCCGGGATCCGCGGCCGC
GCCACCATGGAGCAGAAGCTGATCAGCGAGGAGGACCTGGGCAGTGTGAGAACCAACCGGTACAGCATTG
TCTCTTCGGAGGAAGATGGCATGAAGCTGGCCACTATGGCAGTTGCCAATGGCTTTGGGAATGGCAAGAG
TAAAGTCCATACCCGACAACAGTGCAGGAGCCGCTTTGTGAAGAAAGATGGTCATTGCAATGTTCAGTTT
ATCAACGTGGGTGAGAAGGGACAGAGGTACCTGGCAGACATCTTTACTACCTGTGTCGACATCCGCTGGA
GGTGGATGCTGGTTATCTTCTGTCTTGCCTTCGTGCTCTCCTGGCTGTTCTTTGGCTGTGTGTTTTGGTT
GATAGCCCTGCTCCATGGGGATCTAGATACTTCTAAAGTGAGCAAAGCATGCGTGTCGGAGGTTAACAGC
TTCACGGCTGCCTTCCTCTTCTCCATCGAGACCCAGACAACCATTGGCTATGGTTTCAGGTGTGTGACAG
ACGAATGCCCAATTGCTGTCTTCATGGTGGTATTCCAGTCAATTGTAGGCTGCATCATTGACGCCTTCAT
CATTGGTGCAGTCATGGCGA
